Addgene plasmid #140391: pJBL721
Purpose: Expresses TtgR protein under the control of T7-lacO promoter
Depositing lab: Julius Lucks. Depositing organization: Northwestern University. Publication: Cell-free biosensors for rapid detection of water contaminants. Jung JK, Alam KK, Verosloff MS, Capdevila DA, Desmau M, Clauer PR, Lee JW, Nguyen PQ, Pasten PA, Matiasek SJ, Gaillard JF, Giedroc DP, Collins JJ, Lucks JB. Nat Biotechnol. 2020 Jul 6. pii: 10.1038/s41587-020-0571-7. doi: 10.1038/s41587-020-0571-7. PubMed 32632301.
Backbone
  Vector backbone: pET28c
  Vector type: Bacterial Expression
Growth in bacteria
  Bacterial resistance: Kanamycin, 50 μg/mL
  Growth temperature: 37°C
  Growth strain: DH5alpha
  Copy number: High Copy
Gene/Insert
  Gene/Insert name: T7-lacO-TtgR-T
  Tag / fusion protein: 6XHis (C terminal on insert)
  Cloning method: Gibson Cloning
Terms and licenses: Academic/Nonprofit Terms; Industry Terms: Not Available to Industry
How to cite: pJBL721 was a gift from Julius Lucks (Addgene plasmid # 140391 ; http://n2t.net/addgene:140391 ; RRID:Addgene_140391)
