[The description below was written by a language model from this plasmid's Addgene catalogue record and pLannotate feature annotations shown in this document.]
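Description:
pJBL721 is a 5,830 nt bacterial expression plasmid built on the pET28c backbone for producing the TtgR protein in E. coli. It is propagated through a ColE1/pMB1-type origin and selected with kanamycin via the aph(3')-Ia KanR gene. The catalogue lists it as high copy, although the feature table also shows the rop gene and the pBR322 bom region typical of pET vectors, which generally moderate copy number. An f1 origin is present as well, along with short tetracycline-resistance gene fragments, an AmpR promoter fragment and a predicted E. coli open reading frame, all of which appear to be non-functional backbone remnants rather than working parts of the design.

The payload, assembled by Gibson cloning, is a single expression cassette in which a T7 promoter immediately followed by a lac operator drives the ttgR coding sequence, translated from the strong phage T7 gene 10 ribosome binding site and closed by the T7 terminator. A 6xHis tag lies just downstream of the ttgR coding region, giving a C-terminal fusion suitable for metal-affinity purification. The plasmid carries its own lacI gene and promoter, so the lac repressor keeps the operator occupied until IPTG or lactose is supplied. Transcription also needs a host providing T7 RNA polymerase. TtgR, from Pseudomonas putida DOT-T1E, is a transcriptional repressor of the ttgABC efflux operon whose DNA binding is released by ligands such as chloramphenicol and tetracycline. The associated publication concerns cell-free biosensors for water contaminants, which suggests that the plasmid is used to produce TtgR as a ligand-responsive sensing component, though the record does not describe this role explicitly.
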