Features (pLannotate 1.2.2; 18 found; start..end, strand, type, name):
      1..19      +  promoter       T7 promoter: promoter for bacteriophage T7 RNA polymerase
     20..44      +  protein_bind   lac operator: The lac repressor binds to the lac operator to inhibit transcription in E. coli. This inhibition can be relieved by adding lactose or isopropyl-β-D-thiogalactopyranoside (IPTG). lac repressor encoded by lacI
     59..81      +  RBS            RBS: efficient ribosome binding site from bacteriophage T7 gene 10 (Olins and Rangwala, 1989)
     88..717     +  CDS            ttgR: TTGR_PSEPT - Experimental evidence at protein level: Swiss-Prot protein existence level 1. Represses expression from the ttgABC operon promoter and its own expression. Binds to a promoter region between the divergently transcribed ttgR and ttgABC genes/operons; in the presence of chloramphenicol or tetracycline this binding no longer occurs and ttgR and ttgABC are derepressed. This suggests that TtgR binds these antibiotics. From Pseudomonas putida (strain DOT-T1E).
    739..756     +  CDS            6xHis: 6xHis affinity tag
    779..826     +  terminator     T7 terminator: transcription terminator for bacteriophage T7 RNA polymerase
    863..1291    +  rep_origin     f1 ori (sequence partly withheld): f1 bacteriophage origin of replication; arrow indicates direction of (+) strand synthesis
   1344..1401    +  promoter       AmpR promoter (fragment): bla
   1410..2225    -  CDS            KanR: aminoglycoside phosphotransferase; aph(3')-Ia; confers resistance to kanamycin in bacteria or G418 (Geneticin®) in eukaryotes
   2347..2935    +  rep_origin     ori: high-copy-number ColE1/pMB1/pBR322/pUC origin of replication
   3121..3260    -  misc_feature   bom: basis of mobility region from pBR322
   3362..3553    -  CDS            rop: Rop protein, which maintains plasmids at low copy number; rop
   3570..3950    +  CDS            YPB1_ECOLX: Protein predicted: Swiss-Prot protein existence level 4. From Escherichia coli.
   4022..4313    -  CDS            TcR (fragment): tetracycline efflux protein; tet; confers resistance to tetracycline
   4328..4349    -  protein_bind   CAP binding site: CAP binding activates transcription in the presence of cAMP. E. coli catabolite activator protein
   4362..5444    -  CDS            lacI: lac repressor; lacI; The lac repressor binds to the lac operator to inhibit transcription in E. coli. This inhibition can be relieved by adding lactose or isopropyl-β-D-thiogalactopyranoside (IPTG).
   5445..5522    -  promoter       lacI promoter: lacI
   5530..5809    -  CDS            TcR (fragment): tetracycline efflux protein; tet; confers resistance to tetracycline
>Addgene plasmid #140391 | pJBL721 | addgene full sequence | sequence record 297871 | Addgene NGS Result
TAATACGACTCACTATAGGGGAATTGTGAGCGGATAACAATTCCCCTCTAGAAATAATTTTGTTTAACTT
TAAGAAGGAGATATACCATGGTGCGTCGCACCAAAGAAGAAGCACAGGAAACGCGTGCGCAGATTATCGA
AGCGGCCGAACGCGCGTTTTATAAACGTGGTGTGGCACGTACCACGCTGGCAGATATTGCAGAACTGGCA
GGTGTTACCCGCGGTGCAATCTACTGGCATTTCAACAATAAAGCCGAACTGGTTCAGGCACTGCTGGATT
CTCTGCACGAAACGCATGATCACCTGGCCCGTGCAAGCGAATCTGAAGATGAACTGGACCCGCTGGGCTG
CATGCGCAAACTGCTGCTGCAGGTGTTTAACGAACTGGTTCTGGATGCACGTACCCGTCGCATTAATGAA
ATCCTGCATCACAAATGCGAATTTACGGATGATATGTGTGAAATTCGTCAGCAGCGCCAGAGCGCCGTGC
TGGATTGTCATAAAGGTATCACCCTGGCACTGGCAAACGCAGTTCGTCGCGGTCAGCTGCCGGGTGAACT
GGATGTGGAACGCGCAGCGGTTGCGATGTTTGCCTATGTGGATGGCCTGATTGGTCGTTGGCTGCTGCTG
CCGGATAGTGTTGATCTGCTGGGCGATGTGGAAAAATGGGTTGATACCGGTCTGGATATGCTGCGTCTGA
GCCCGGCGCTGCGCAAAAAGCTTGCGGCCGCACTCGAGCACCATCACCATCACCATTAACTCGACCGCTG
AGCAATAACTAGCATAACCCCTTGGGGCCTCTAAACGGGTCTTGAGGGGTTTTTTGCTGAAAGGAGGAAC
TATATCCGGATTGGCGAATGGG
[124 nt withheld, positions 863-986]
C
[91 nt withheld, positions 988-1078]
A
[49 nt withheld, positions 1080-1128]
CCTTTGACGTTGGAGTCCACGTTCTTT
[37 nt withheld, positions 1156-1192]
ACCCTATCTCGGTCTATTCTTTTGATTTATAAGGGATTTTGCCGATTTCGGCCTATTGGTTAAAAAATGA
GCTGATTTAACAAAAATTTAACGCGAATTTTAACAAAATATTAACGCTTACAATTTAGGTGGCACTTTTC
GGGGAAATGTGCGCGGAACCCCTATTTGTTTATTTTTCTAAATACATTCAAATATGTATCCGCTCATGAA
TTAATTCTTAGAAAAACTCATCGAGCATCAAATGAAACTGCAATTTATTCATATCAGGATTATCAATACC
ATATTTTTGAAAAAGCCGTTTCTGTAATGAAGGAGAAAACTCACCGAGGCAGTTCCATAGGATGGCAAGA
TCCTGGTATCGGTCTGCGATTCCGACTCGTCCAACATCAATACAACCTATTAATTTCCCCTCGTCAAAAA
TAAGGTTATCAAGTGAGAAATCACCATGAGTGACGACTGAATCCGGTGAGAATGGCAAAAGTTTATGCAT
TTCTTTCCAGACTTGTTCAACAGGCCAGCCATTACGCTCGTCATCAAAATCACTCGCATCAACCAAACCG
TTATTCATTCGTGATTGCGCCTGAGCGAGACGAAATACGCGATCGCTGTTAAAAGGACAATTACAAACAG
GAATCGAATGCAACCGGCGCAGGAACACTGCCAGCGCATCAACAATATTTTCACCTGAATCAGGATATTC
TTCTAATACCTGGAATGCTGTTTTCCCGGGGATCGCAGTGGTGAGTAACCATGCATCATCAGGAGTACGG
ATAAAATGCTTGATGGTCGGAAGAGGCATAAATTCCGTCAGCCAGTTTAGTCTGACCATCTCATCTGTAA
CATCATTGGCAACGCTACCTTTGCCATGTTTCAGAAACAACTCTGGCGCATCGGGCTTCCCATACAATCG
ATAGATTGTCGCACCTGATTGCCCGACATTATCGCGAGCCCATTTATACCCATATAAATCAGCATCCATG
TTGGAATTTAATCGCGGCCTAGAGCAAGACGTTTCCCGTTGAATATGGCTCATAACACCCCTTGTATTAC
TGTTTATGTAAGCAGACAGTTTTATTGTTCATGACCAAAATCCCTTAACGTGAGTTTTCGTTCCACTGAG
CGTCAGACCCCGTAGAAAAGATCAAAGGATCTTCTTGAGATCCTTTTTTTCTGCGCGTAATCTGCTGCTT
GCAAACAAAAAAACCACCACTACCAGCGGTGGTTTGTTTGCCGGATCAAGAGCTACCAACTCTTTTTCCG
AAGGTAACTGGCTTCAGCAGAGCGCAGATACCAAATACTGTCCTTCTAGTGTAGCCGTAGTTAGGCCACC
ACTTCAAGAACTCTGTAGCACCGCCTACATACCTCGCTCTGCTAATCCTGTTACCAGTGGCTGCTGCCAG
TGGCGATAAGTCGTGTCTTACCGGGTTGGACTCAAGACGATAGTTACCGGATAAGGCGCAGCGGTCGGGC
TGAACGGGGGGTTCGTGCACACAGCCCAGCTTGGAGCGAACGACCTACACCGAACTGAGATACCTACAGC
GTGAGCTATGAGAAAGCGCCACGCTTCCCGAAGGGAGAAAGGCGGACAGGTATCCGGTAAGCGGCAGGGT
CGGAACAGGAGAGCGCACGAGGGAGCTTCCAGGGGGAAACGCCTGGTATCTTTATAGTCCTGTCGGGTTT
CGCCACCTCTGACTTGAGCGTCGATTTTTGTGATGCTCGTCAGGGGGGCGGAGCCTATGGAAAAACGCCA
GCAACGCGGCCTTTTTACGGTTCCTGGCCTTTTGCTGGCCTTTTGCTCACATGTTCTTTCCTGCGTTATC
CCCTGATTCTGTGGATAACCGTATTACCGCCTTTGAGTGAGCTGATACCGCTCGCCGCAGCCGAACGACC
GAGCGCAGCGAGTCAGTGAGCGAGGAAGCGGAAGAGCGCCTGATGCGGTATTTTCTCCTTACGCATCTGT
GCGGTATTTCACACCGCAATGGTGCACTCTCAGTACAATCTGCTCTGATGCCGCATAGTTAAGCCAGTAT
ACACTCCGCTATCGCTACGTGACTGGGTCATGGCTGCGCCCCGACACCCGCCAACACCCGCTGACGCGCC
CTGACGGGCTTGTCTGCTCCCGGCATCCGCTTACAGACAAGCTGTGACCGTCTCCGGGAGCTGCATGTGT
CAGAGGTTTTCACCGTCATCACCGAAACGCGCGAGGCAGCTGCGGTAAAGCTCATCAGCGTGGTCGTGAA
GCGATTCACAGATGTCTGCCTGTTCATCCGCGTCCAGCTCGTTGAGTTTCTCCAGAAGCGTTAATGTCTG
GCTTCTGATAAAGCGGGCCATGTTAAGGGCGGTTTTTTCCTGTTTGGTCACTGATGCCTCCGTGTAAGGG
GGATTTCTGTTCATGGGGGTAATGATACCGATGAAACGAGAGAGGATGCTCACGATACGGGTTACTGATG
ATGAACATGCCCGGTTACTGGAACGTTGTGAGGGTAAACAACTGGCGGTATGGATGCGGCGGGACCAGAG
AAAAATCACTCAGGGTCAATGCCAGCGCTTCGTTAATACAGATGTAGGTGTTCCACAGGGTAGCCAGCAG
CATCCTGCGATGCAGATCCGGAACATAATGGTGCAGGGCGCTGACTTCCGCGTTTCCAGACTTTACGAAA
CACGGAAACCGAAGACCATTCATGTTGTTGCTCAGGTCGCAGACGTTTTGCAGCAGCAGTCGCTTCACGT
TCGCTCGCGTATCGGTGATTCATTCTGCTAACCAGTAAGGCAACCCCGCCAGCCTAGCCGGGTCCTCAAC
GACAGGAGCACGATCATGCGCACCCGTGGGGCCGCCATGCCGGCGATAATGGCCTGCTTCTCGCCGAAAC
GTTTGGTGGCGGGACCAGTGACGAAGGCTTGAGCGAGGGCGTGCAAGATTCCGAATACCGCAAGCGACAG
GCCGATCATCGTCGCGCTCCAGCGAAAGCGGTCCTCGCCGAAAATGACCCAGAGCGCTGCCGGCACCTGT
CCTACGAGTTGCATGATAAAGAAGACAGTCATAAGTGCGGCGACGATAGTCATGCCCCGCGCCCACCGGA
AGGAGCTGACTGGGTTGAAGGCTCTCAAGGGCATCGGTCGAGATCCCGGTGCCTAATGAGTGAGCTAACT
TACATTAATTGCGTTGCGCTCACTGCCCGCTTTCCAGTCGGGAAACCTGTCGTGCCAGCTGCATTAATGA
ATCGGCCAACGCGCGGGGAGAGGCGGTTTGCGTATTGGGCGCCAGGGTGGTTTTTCTTTTCACCAGTGAG
ACGGGCAACAGCTGATTGCCCTTCACCGCCTGGCCCTGAGAGAGTTGCAGCAAGCGGTCCACGCTGGTTT
GCCCCAGCAGGCGAAAATCCTGTTTGATGGTGGTTAACGGCGGGATATAACATGAGCTGTCTTCGGTATC
GTCGTATCCCACTACCGAGATATCCGCACCAACGCGCAGCCCGGACTCGGTAATGGCGCGCATTGCGCCC
AGCGCCATCTGATCGTTGGCAACCAGCATCGCAGTGGGAACGATGCCCTCATTCAGCATTTGCATGGTTT
GTTGAAAACCGGACATGGCACTCCAGTCGCCTTCCCGTTCCGCTATCGGCTGAATTTGATTGCGAGTGAG
ATATTTATGCCAGCCAGCCAGACGCAGACGCGCCGAGACAGAACTTAATGGGCCCGCTAACAGCGCGATT
TGCTGGTGACCCAATGCGACCAGATGCTCCACGCCCAGTCGCGTACCGTCTTCATGGGAGAAAATAATAC
TGTTGATGGGTGTCTGGTCAGAGACATCAAGAAATAACGCCGGAACATTAGTGCAGGCAGCTTCCACAGC
AATGGCATCCTGGTCATCCAGCGGATAGTTAATGATCAGCCCACTGACGCGTTGCGCGAGAAGATTGTGC
ACCGCCGCTTTACAGGCTTCGACGCCGCTTCGTTCTACCATCGACACCACCACGCTGGCACCCAGTTGAT
CGGCGCGAGATTTAATCGCCGCGACAATTTGCGACGGCGCGTGCAGGGCCAGACTGGAGGTGGCAACGCC
AATCAGCAACGACTGTTTGCCCGCCAGTTGTTGTGCCACGCGGTTGGGAATGTAATTCAGCTCCGCCATC
GCCGCTTCCACTTTTTCCCGCGTTTTCGCAGAAACGTGGCTGGCCTGGTTCACCACGCGGGAAACGGTCT
GATAAGAGACACCGGCATACTCTGCGACATCGTATAACGTTACTGGTTTCACATTCACCACCCTGAATTG
ACTCTCTTCCGGGCGCTATCATGCCATACCGCGAAAGGTTTTGCGCCATTCGATGGTGTCCGGGATCTCG
ACGCTCTCCCTTATGCGACTCCTGCATTAGGAAGCAGCCCAGTAGTAGGTTGAGGCCGTTGAGCACCGCC
GCCGCAAGGAATGGTGCATGCAAGGAGATGGCGCCCAACAGTCCCCCGGCCACGGGGCCTGCCACCATAC
CCACGCCGAAACAAGCGCTCATGAGCCCGAAGTGGCGAGCCCGATCTTCCCCATCGGTGATGTCGGCGAT
ATAGGCGCCAGCAACCGCACCTGTGGCGCCGGTGATGCCGGCCACGATGCGTCCGGCGTAGAGGATCGAG
ATCTCGATCCCGCGAAAT
